>Addgene plasmid #178737 | pAc2_Cas5 | addgene full sequence | sequence record 354379 | Addgene NGS Result
TGGCGAATGGG
[124 nt withheld, positions 12-135]
C
[91 nt withheld, positions 137-227]
A
[49 nt withheld, positions 229-277]
CCTTTGACGTTGGAGTCCACGTTCTTT
[37 nt withheld, positions 305-341]
ACCCTATCTCGGTCTATTCTTTTGATTTATAAGGGATTTTGCCGATTTCGGCCTATTGGTTAAAAAATGA
GCTGATTTAACAAAAATTTAACGCGAATTTTAACAAAATATTAACGCTTACAATTTAGGTGGCACTTTTC
GGGGAAATGTGCGCGGAACCCCTATTTGTTTATTTTTCTAAATACATTCAAATATGTATCCGCTCATGAA
TTAATTCTTAGAAAAACTCATCGAGCATCAAATGAAACTGCAATTTATTCATATCAGGATTATCAATACC
ATATTTTTGAAAAAGCCGTTTCTGTAATGAAGGAGAAAACTCACCGAGGCAGTTCCATAGGATGGCAAGA
TCCTGGTATCGGTCTGCGATTCCGACTCGTCCAACATCAATACAACCTATTAATTTCCCCTCGTCAAAAA
TAAGGTTATCAAGTGAGAAATCACCATGAGTGACGACTGAATCCGGTGAGAATGGCAAAAGTTTATGCAT
TTCTTTCCAGACTTGTTCAACAGGCCAGCCATTACGCTCGTCATCAAAATCACTCGCATCAACCAAACCG
TTATTCATTCGTGATTGCGCCTGAGCGAGACGAAATACGCGATCGCTGTTAAAAGGACAATTACAAACAG
GAATCGAATGCAACCGGCGCAGGAACACTGCCAGCGCATCAACAATATTTTCACCTGAATCAGGATATTC
TTCTAATACCTGGAATGCTGTTTTCCCGGGGATCGCAGTGGTGAGTAACCATGCATCATCAGGAGTACGG
ATAAAATGCTTGATGGTCGGAAGAGGCATAAATTCCGTCAGCCAGTTTAGTCTGACCATCTCATCTGTAA
CATCATTGGCAACGCTACCTTTGCCATGTTTCAGAAACAACTCTGGCGCATCGGGCTTCCCATACAATCG
ATAGATTGTCGCACCTGATTGCCCGACATTATCGCGAGCCCATTTATACCCATATAAATCAGCATCCATG
TTGGAATTTAATCGCGGCCTAGAGCAAGACGTTTCCCGTTGAATATGGCTCATAACACCCCTTGTATTAC
TGTTTATGTAAGCAGACAGTTTTATTGTTCATGACCAAAATCCCTTAACGTGAGTTTTCGTTCCACTGAG
CGTCAGACCCCGTAGAAAAGATCAAAGGATCTTCTTGAGATCCTTTTTTTCTGCGCGTAATCTGCTGCTT
GCAAACAAAAAAACCACCGCTACCAGCGGTGGTTTGTTTGCCGGATCAAGAGCTACCAACTCTTTTTCCG
AAGGTAACTGGCTTCAGCAGAGCGCAGATACCAAATACTGTCCTTCTAGTGTAGCCGTAGTTAGGCCACC
ACTTCAAGAACTCTGTAGCACCGCCTACATACCTCGCTCTGCTAATCCTGTTACCAGTGGCTGCTGCCAG
TGGCGATAAGTCGTGTCTTACCGGGTTGGACTCAAGACGATAGTTACCGGATAAGGCGCAGCGGTCGGGC
TGAACGGGGGGTTCGTGCACACAGCCCAGCTTGGAGCGAACGACCTACACCGAACTGAGATACCTACAGC
GTGAGCTATGAGAAAGCGCCACGCTTCCCGAAGGGAGAAAGGCGGACAGGTATCCGGTAAGCGGCAGGGT
CGGAACAGGAGAGCGCACGAGGGAGCTTCCAGGGGGAAACGCCTGGTATCTTTATAGTCCTGTCGGGTTT
CGCCACCTCTGACTTGAGCGTCGATTTTTGTGATGCTCGTCAGGGGGGCGGAGCCTATGGAAAAACGCCA
GCAACGCGGCCTTTTTACGGTTCCTGGCCTTTTGCTGGCCTTTTGCTCACATGTTCTTTCCTGCGTTATC
CCCTGATTCTGTGGATAACCGTATTACCGCCTTTGAGTGAGCTGATACCGCTCGCCGCAGCCGAACGACC
GAGCGCAGCGAGTCAGTGAGCGAGGAAGCGGAAGAGCGCCTGATGCGGTATTTTCTCCTTACGCATCTGT
GCGGTATTTCACACCGCAATGGTGCACTCTCAGTACAATCTGCTCTGATGCCGCATAGTTAAGCCAGTAT
ACACTCCGCTATCGCTACGTGACTGGGTCATGGCTGCGCCCCGACACCCGCCAACACCCGCTGACGCGCC
CTGACGGGCTTGTCTGCTCCCGGCATCCGCTTACAGACAAGCTGTGACCGTCTCCGGGAGCTGCATGTGT
CAGAGGTTTTCACCGTCATCACCGAAACGCGCGAGGCAGCTGCGGTAAAGCTCATCAGCGTGGTCGTGAA
GCGATTCACAGATGTCTGCCTGTTCATCCGCGTCCAGCTCGTTGAGTTTCTCCAGAAGCGTTAATGTCTG
GCTTCTGATAAAGCGGGCCATGTTAAGGGCGGTTTTTTCCTGTTTGGTCACTGATGCCTCCGTGTAAGGG
GGATTTCTGTTCATGGGGGTAATGATACCGATGAAACGAGAGAGGATGCTCACGATACGGGTTACTGATG
ATGAACATGCCCGGTTACTGGAACGTTGTGAGGGTAAACAACTGGCGGTATGGATGCGGCGGGACCAGAG
AAAAATCACTCAGGGTCAATGCCAGCGCTTCGTTAATACAGATGTAGGTGTTCCACAGGGTAGCCAGCAG
CATCCTGCGATGCAGATCCGGAACATAATGGTGCAGGGCGCTGACTTCCGCGTTTCCAGACTTTACGAAA
CACGGAAACCGAAGACCATTCATGTTGTTGCTCAGGTCGCAGACGTTTTGCAGCAGCAGTCGCTTCACGT
TCGCTCGCGTATCGGTGATTCATTCTGCTAACCAGTAAGGCAACCCCGCCAGCCTAGCCGGGTCCTCAAC
GACAGGAGCACGATCATGCGCACCCGTGGGGCCGCCATGCCGGCGATAATGGCCTGCTTCTCGCCGAAAC
GTTTGGTGGCGGGACCAGTGACGAAGGCTTGAGCGAGGGCGTGCAAGATTCCGAATACCGCAAGCGACAG
GCCGATCATCGTCGCGCTCCAGCGAAAGCGGTCCTCGCCGAAAATGACCCAGAGCGCTGCCGGCACCTGT
CCTACGAGTTGCATGATAAAGAAGACAGTCATAAGTGCGGCGACGATAGTCATGCCCCGCGCCCACCGGA
AGGAGCTGACTGGGTTGAAGGCTCTCAAGGGCATCGGTCGAGATCCCGGTGCCTAATGAGTGAGCTAACT
TACATTAATTGCGTTGCGCTCACTGCCCGCTTTCCAGTCGGGAAACCTGTCGTGCCAGCTGCATTAATGA
ATCGGCCAACGCGCGGGGAGAGGCGGTTTGCGTATTGGGCGCCAGGGTGGTTTTTCTTTTCACCAGTGAG
ACGGGCAACAGCTGATTGCCCTTCACCGCCTGGCCCTGAGAGAGTTGCAGCAAGCGGTCCACGCTGGTTT
GCCCCAGCAGGCGAAAATCCTGTTTGATGGTGGTTAACGGCGGGATATAACATGAGCTGTCTTCGGTATC
GTCGTATCCCACTACCGAGATATCCGCACCAACGCGCAGCCCGGACTCGGTAATGGCGCGCATTGCGCCC
AGCGCCATCTGATCGTTGGCAACCAGCATCGCAGTGGGAACGATGCCCTCATTCAGCATTTGCATGGTTT
GTTGAAAACCGGACATGGCACTCCAGTCGCCTTCCCGTTCCGCTATCGGCTGAATTTGATTGCGAGTGAG
ATATTTATGCCAGCCAGCCAGACGCAGACGCGCCGAGACAGAACTTAATGGGCCCGCTAACAGCGCGATT
TGCTGGTGACCCAATGCGACCAGATGCTCCACGCCCAGTCGCGTACCGTCTTCATGGGAGAAAATAATAC
TGTTGATGGGTGTCTGGTCAGAGACATCAAGAAATAACGCCGGAACATTAGTGCAGGCAGCTTCCACAGC
AATGGCATCCTGGTCATCCAGCGGATAGTTAATGATCAGCCCACTGACGCGTTGCGCGAGAAGATTGTGC
ACCGCCGCTTTACAGGCTTCGACGCCGCTTCGTTCTACCATCGACACCACCACGCTGGCACCCAGTTGAT
CGGCGCGAGATTTAATCGCCGCGACAATTTGCGACGGCGCGTGCAGGGCCAGACTGGAGGTGGCAACGCC
AATCAGCAACGACTGTTTGCCCGCCAGTTGTTGTGCCACGCGGTTGGGAATGTAATTCAGCTCCGCCATC
GCCGCTTCCACTTTTTCCCGCGTTTTCGCAGAAACGTGGCTGGCCTGGTTCACCACGCGGGAAACGGTCT
GATAAGAGACACCGGCATACTCTGCGACATCGTATAACGTTACTGGTTTCACATTCACCACCCTGAATTG
ACTCTCTTCCGGGCGCTATCATGCCATACCGCGAAAGGTTTTGCGCCATTCGATGGTGTCCGGGATCTCG
ACGCTCTCCCTTATGCGACTCCTGCATTAGGAAGCAGCCCAGTAGTAGGTTGAGGCCGTTGAGCACCGCC
GCCGCAAGGAATGGTGCATGCAAGGAGATGGCGCCCAACAGTCCCCCGGCCACGGGGCCTGCCACCATAC
CCACGCCGAAACAAGCGCTCATGAGCCCGAAGTGGCGAGCCCGATCTTCCCCATCGGTGATGTCGGCGAT
ATAGGCGCCAGCAACCGCACCTGTGGCGCCGGTGATGCCGGCCACGATGCGTCCGGCGTAGAGGATCGAG
ATCTCGATCCCGCGAAATTAATACGACTCACTATAGGGGAATTGTGAGCGGATAACAATTCCCTCTAGAT
AGCGGATAGCTAGCGATACTATATAAGGAGGTTTTTATGACTGAACCCTATTTGCTTTTGTGGCTAGAGG
GTCCTTTGCAGGCGTGGGGACATGACTCCCGTTTCGGGCGTCGCGATTCATTGGACTTTCCGACAAAGTC
GGGTGTGCTAGGCTTACTGTGTTGCGCATTAGGTGCGGGGGGTGAGCAGCGTGAATTATTAGCTGAGCTG
GCAGACTTGGACATGCAATTGGAAGCACATGTGCCGACCGGGAGGGATGGAAATCCGCAGCCTCGTCAGC
CACTGTTACGCGATTTTCATATGGTAGGTAGCGGCTATGATGATCAGGACCCATGGCAAAGTCTGCTGAT
ACCAAAAACGTCAGATGGGAAAAAAGCGGTTGGTGGGGGCACCAAAATGACCTATCGATATTATTTGCAG
GATATGGCATTCGCGGTAGCTCTGCAAGTTCCGGCCGCACGTCTGGAGATGTTCGTAGCCGCTCTTCGTG
AACCTGTGTGGGATCTGTATTTAGGCCGCAAGTCATGTGTGCCAACGGAATTCGTATATCAGGGTCACTA
TGCAACAGCACAGGCAGCGTTAGCCGCTGGCGCAGTGCTTGCTGGTGATAAACGGCGCGCGTTTGCTTTC
CGAGTGCTGCAGGGCGAACACGAAGGGGACGAGGTTCTTACCTTAAATGATGTGCCGCTCCAATTCGGTG
AGCATAAGCAGTACCGTGACCGTCGTGTCACTCTGCAGCATGGCACCACCTAGCTCGAGCACCACCACCA
CCACCACTGAGATCCGGCTGCTAACAAAGCCCGAAAGGAAGCTGAGTTGGCTGCTGCCACCGCTGAGCAA
TAACTAGCATAACCCCTTGGGGCCTCTAAACGGGTCTTGAGGGGTTTTTTGCTGAAAGGAGGAACTATAT
CCGGAT
Features (pLannotate 1.2.2; 17 found; start..end, strand, type, name):
     12..440     +  rep_origin     f1 ori (sequence partly withheld): f1 bacteriophage origin of replication; arrow indicates direction of (+) strand synthesis
    493..550     +  promoter       AmpR promoter (fragment): bla
    559..1374    -  CDS            KanR: aminoglycoside phosphotransferase; aph(3')-Ia; confers resistance to kanamycin in bacteria or G418 (Geneticin®) in eukaryotes
   1496..2084    +  rep_origin     ori: high-copy-number ColE1/pMB1/pBR322/pUC origin of replication
   2270..2409    -  misc_feature   bom: basis of mobility region from pBR322
   2511..2702    -  CDS            rop: Rop protein, which maintains plasmids at low copy number; rop
   2719..3099    +  CDS            YPB1_ECOLX: Protein predicted: Swiss-Prot protein existence level 4. From Escherichia coli.
   3171..3462    -  CDS            TcR (fragment): tetracycline efflux protein; tet; confers resistance to tetracycline
   3477..3498    -  protein_bind   CAP binding site: CAP binding activates transcription in the presence of cAMP. E. coli catabolite activator protein
   3511..4593    -  CDS            lacI: lac repressor; lacI; The lac repressor binds to the lac operator to inhibit transcription in E. coli. This inhibition can be relieved by adding lactose or isopropyl-β-D-thiogalactopyranoside (IPTG).
   4594..4671    -  promoter       lacI promoter: lacI
   4679..4958    -  CDS            TcR (fragment): tetracycline efflux protein; tet; confers resistance to tetracycline
   4980..4998    +  promoter       T7 promoter: promoter for bacteriophage T7 RNA polymerase
   4999..5023    +  protein_bind   lac operator: The lac repressor binds to the lac operator to inhibit transcription in E. coli. This inhibition can be relieved by adding lactose or isopropyl-β-D-thiogalactopyranoside (IPTG). lac repressor encoded by lacI
   5791..5808    +  CDS            9xHis (fragment): 9xHis affinity tag
   5818..5867    +  CDS            SET1 (fragment): solubility-enhancement tag derived from T7 phage gene 10B
   5875..5922    +  terminator     T7 terminator: transcription terminator for bacteriophage T7 RNA polymerase
