[The description below was written by a language model from this plasmid's Addgene catalogue record and pLannotate feature annotations shown in this document.]
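Description:
pAc2_Cas5 is a bacterial expression plasmid built on the pET28b backbone that carries the cas5 gene from the second type I-E CRISPR-Cas system of A. chroococcum. It is propagated in E. coli under kanamycin selection through the aph(3')-Ia resistance gene. It replicates from a ColE1/pMB1-type origin accompanied by the pBR322 bom region and the rop gene, which keeps copy number low, in line with the catalogue's "low copy" designation. An f1 phage origin is also present. The short tetracycline-resistance fragments, the partial AmpR promoter and a predicted E. coli ORF appear to be backbone remnants rather than functional parts.

Expression follows the standard pET arrangement. A T7 promoter is immediately followed by a lac operator, a T7 terminator closes the unit, and a plasmid-borne lacI gene with its own promoter supplies the repressor. Transcription therefore depends on T7 RNA polymerase and can be relieved by IPTG. The cas5 coding sequence itself was not annotated by the feature caller, but the unannotated span of roughly 770 nt between the lac operator and the downstream elements is where the insert would be expected to sit. A short His-tag fragment lies just after this span, near the terminator. The record does not say whether it is fused in frame to Cas5, and the cloning sites are listed as unknown.

The stated purpose is expression of this single Cas5 subunit. The associated publication concerns rapid cell-free characterization of multi-subunit CRISPR effectors and transposons, suggesting use alongside companion plasmids encoding the other Cascade components. Part of the plasmid derives from material made by a DOE genome institute.
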