Addgene plasmid #178737: pAc2_Cas5
Purpose: Expression of A. chroococcum type I-E #2 cas5
Depositing lab: Chase Beisel. Depositing organization: Helmholtz-Zentrum fuer Infektionsforschung (HZI). Publication: Rapid cell-free characterization of multi-subunit CRISPR effectors and transposons. Wimmer F, Mougiakos I, Englert F, Beisel CL. Mol Cell. 2022 Feb 16. pii: S1097-2765(22)00102-2. doi: 10.1016/j.molcel.2022.01.026. PubMed 35216669.
Backbone
  Vector backbone: pET28b
  Vector type: Bacterial Expression
Growth in bacteria
  Bacterial resistance: Kanamycin, 50 μg/mL
  Growth temperature: 37°C
  Growth strain: DH5alpha
  Copy number: Low Copy
Gene/Insert
  Gene/Insert name: A. chroococcum type I-E #2 cas5
  Species: A. chroococcum
  Cloning method: Restriction Enzyme; 5′ cloning site Unknown (unknown if destroyed); 3′ cloning site Unknown (unknown if destroyed)
Resource information
  A portion of this plasmid was derived from a plasmid made by: U.S. Department of Energy Joint Genome Institute
Terms and licenses: Academic/Nonprofit Terms; Industry Terms: Not Available to Industry
Depositor comments: If used in a publication, please acknowledge that the plasmid pEcCas5 was generated by U.S. Department of Energy Joint Genome Institute, a DOE Office of Science User Facility. The associated work was supported by the Office of Science of the U.S. Department of Energy under Contract No. DE-AC02-05CH11231.
How to cite: pAc2_Cas5 was a gift from Chase Beisel (Addgene plasmid # 178737 ; http://n2t.net/addgene:178737 ; RRID:Addgene_178737)
